Addgene plasmid #175749: pHAGE-eGFP-NDP52
Purpose: Lentiviral vector expressing N-terminally tagged eGFP-NDP52/CALCOCO2
Depositing lab: Wade Harper. Depositing organization: Harvard Medical School. Publication: The PINK1-PARKIN Mitochondrial Ubiquitylation Pathway Drives a Program of OPTN/NDP52 Recruitment and TBK1 Activation to Promote Mitophagy. Heo JM, Ordureau A, Paulo JA, Rinehart J, Harper JW. Mol Cell. 2015 Oct 1;60(1):7-20. doi: 10.1016/j.molcel.2015.08.016. Epub 2015 Sep 10. PubMed 26365381.
Backbone
  Vector backbone: pHAGE
  Vector type: Lentiviral
Growth in bacteria
  Bacterial resistance: Ampicillin, 100 μg/mL
  Growth temperature: 37°C
  Growth strain: NEB Stable
  Copy number: Unknown
Gene/Insert
  Gene/Insert name: NDP52/CALCOCO2
  Species: H. sapiens (human)
  Entrez Gene: CALCOCO2 (a.k.a. NDP52)
  Cloning method: Gateway Cloning
Terms and licenses: Academic/Nonprofit Terms; Industry Terms: Not Available to Industry
How to cite: pHAGE-eGFP-NDP52 was a gift from Wade Harper (Addgene plasmid # 175749 ; http://n2t.net/addgene:175749 ; RRID:Addgene_175749)
