[The description below was written by a language model from this plasmid's Addgene catalogue record and pLannotate feature annotations shown in this document.]
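Description:
pHAGE-eGFP-NDP52 is a 9.7 kb HIV-1-based lentiviral transfer vector built on the pHAGE backbone for expressing human NDP52 (CALCOCO2) fused at its N-terminus to EGFP. It is propagated in E. coli through a high-copy ColE1/pUC-type origin with ampicillin selection (β-lactamase); the record lists a recombination-tolerant strain, a usual choice for plasmids carrying repeated LTRs. The viral portion contains a truncated 5' LTR, the Ψ packaging signal with an adjoining gag fragment, the Rev response element for Rev-dependent nuclear export of the genomic RNA, the cPPT/CTS element that aids transduction, and a ΔU3 self-inactivating 3' LTR that silences LTR promoter activity after integration. Short nef, Rev, lacI, lac promoter and SV40 fragments annotated elsewhere appear to be backbone remnants rather than functional parts.

Between the LTRs, the CMV enhancer/promoter drives an EGFP coding sequence followed by an attB1 site, the CALCOCO2 open reading frame and an attB2 site. These are the scars of Gateway recombination used to insert the gene, with the attB1 sequence acting as a short linker in the fusion. Downstream, a mouse PGK promoter drives blasticidin S deaminase, allowing blasticidin selection of transduced mammalian cells. This cassette is followed by an SV40 polyadenylation signal and then a WPRE, which normally enhances transcript stability and expression.

NDP52 is a selective autophagy receptor, and the associated publication concerns its recruitment, along with OPTN, during PINK1-PARKIN-dependent mitophagy. The construct therefore suits the generation of stable cell lines in which fluorescent NDP52 can be followed by imaging or used in functional studies.
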