Features (pLannotate 1.2.2; 30 found; start..end, strand, type, name):
    377..634     +  LTR            5' LTR (truncated): truncated 5' long terminal repeat (LTR) from HIV-1
    681..806     +  misc_feature   HIV-1 Ψ: packaging signal of human immunodeficiency virus type 1
    790..1128    +  CDS            HIV-1 gag (fragment): gag protein from human immunodeficiency virus 1; gag
   1303..1536    +  misc_feature   RRE: The Rev response element (RRE) of HIV-1 allows for Rev-dependent mRNA export from the nucleus to the cytoplasm.
   1913..2013    +  CDS            Rev (fragment): human immunodeficiency virus 1 (HIV-1) Rev protein; rev; enhances nuclear export of unspliced and incompletely spliced viral mRNAs
   2058..2175    +  misc_feature   cPPT/CTS: central polypurine tract and central termination sequence of HIV-1
   2227..2530    +  enhancer       CMV enhancer: human cytomegalovirus immediate early enhancer
   2531..2734    +  promoter       CMV promoter: human cytomegalovirus (CMV) immediate early promoter
   2820..3536    +  CDS            EGFP: EGFP is a basic (constitutively fluorescent) green fluorescent protein published in 1996, derived from Aequorea victoria. It is reported to be a rapidly-maturing weak dimer with moderate acid sensitivity.
   3553..3570    +  protein_bind   attB1 (fragment): mutant version of attB; core recombination site for the Gateway® BP reaction BP Clonase™
   3576..4913    +  CDS            CALCOCO2: CACO2_HUMAN - Also known as NDP52 From Homo sapiens (Human).
   4916..4939    -  protein_bind   attB2: mutant version of attB; recombination site for the Gateway® BP reaction BP Clonase™
   4958..5457    +  promoter       PGK promoter: mouse phosphoglycerate kinase 1 promoter
   5481..5879    +  CDS            BSD: blasticidin S deaminase; Aspergillus terreus BSD; confers resistance to blasticidin
   5880..5907    +  CDS            BleoR (fragment): antibiotic-binding protein; Sh ble from Streptoalloteichus hindustanus; confers resistance to bleomycin, phleomycin, and Zeocin™
   5921..6042    +  polyA_signal   SV40 poly(A) signal: SV40 polyadenylation signal
   6068..6656    +  misc_feature   WPRE: woodchuck hepatitis virus posttranscriptional regulatory element
   6664..6729    +  CDS            nef (fragment): NEF_HV1Z2 - Experimental evidence at protein level: Swiss-Prot protein existence level 1. Extracellular Nef protein targets CD4(+) T-lymphocytes for apoptosis by interacting with CXCR4 surface receptors. From Human immunodeficiency virus type 1 group M subtype D (isolate Z2/CDC-Z34) (HIV-1).
   6731..6964    +  LTR            3' LTR (ΔU3): self-inactivating 3' long terminal repeat (LTR) from HIV-1
   7169..7273    +  promoter       AmpR promoter: bla
   7274..8134    +  CDS            AmpR: β-lactamase; bla; confers resistance to ampicillin, carbenicillin, and related antibiotics
   8305..8893    +  rep_origin     ori: high-copy-number ColE1/pMB1/pBR322/pUC origin of replication
   9076..9130    +  CDS            lacI (fragment): lac repressor; lacI; The lac repressor binds to the lac operator to inhibit transcription in E. coli. This inhibition can be relieved by adding lactose or isopropyl-β-D-thiogalactopyranoside (IPTG).
   9136..9229    +  rep_origin     SV40 ori (fragment): SV40 origin of replication
   9254..9291    +  CDS            lacI (fragment): lac repressor; lacI; The lac repressor binds to the lac operator to inhibit transcription in E. coli. This inhibition can be relieved by adding lactose or isopropyl-β-D-thiogalactopyranoside (IPTG).
   9304..9325    +  protein_bind   CAP binding site: CAP binding activates transcription in the presence of cAMP. E. coli catabolite activator protein
   9340..9370    +  promoter       lac promoter: promoter for the E. coli lac operon
   9378..9394    +  protein_bind   lac operator: The lac repressor binds to the lac operator to inhibit transcription in E. coli. This inhibition can be relieved by adding lactose or isopropyl-β-D-thiogalactopyranoside (IPTG). lac repressor encoded by lacI
   9428..9511    +  polyA_signal   SV40 poly(A) signal (fragment): SV40 polyadenylation signal
   9678..329     +  CDS            nef (fragment) (across the origin): NEF_HV1BR - Experimental evidence at protein level: Swiss-Prot protein existence level 1. Extracellular Nef protein targets CD4(+) T-lymphocytes for apoptosis by interacting with CXCR4 surface receptors (PubMed:14990729). From Human immunodeficiency virus type 1 group M subtype B (isolate BRU/LAI) (HIV-1).
>Addgene plasmid #175749 | pHAGE-eGFP-NDP52 | addgene full sequence | sequence record 346539 | Addgene NGS Result
TGGAAGGGCTAATTCACTCCCAAAGAAGACAAGATATCCTTGATCTGTGGATCTACCACACACAAGGCTA
CTTCCCTGATTAGCAGAACTACACACCAGGGCCAGGGGTCAGATATCCACTGACCTTTGGATGGTGCTAC
AAGCTAGTACCAGTTGAGCCAGATAAGGTAGAAGAGGCCAATAAAGGAGAGAACACCAGCTTGTTACACC
CTGTGAGCCTGCATGGGATGGATGACCCGGAGAGAGAAGTGTTAGAGTGGAGGTTTGACAGCCGCCTAGC
ATTTCATCACGTGGCCCGAGAGCTGCATCCGGAGTACTTCAAGAACTGCTGATATCGAGCTTGCTACAAG
GGACTTTCCGCTGGGGACTTTCCAGGGAGGCGTGGCCTGGGCGGGACTGGGGAGTGGCGAGCCCTCAGAT
CCTGCATATAAGCAGCTGCTTTTTGCCTGTACTGGGTCTCTCTGGTTAGACCAGATCTGAGCCTGGGAGC
TCTCTGGCTAACTAGGGAACCCACTGCTTAAGCCTCAATAAAGCTTGCCTTGAGTGCTTCAAGTAGTGTG
TGCCCGTCTGTTGTGTGACTCTGGTAACTAGAGATCCCTCAGACCCTTTTAGTCAGTGTGGAAAATCTCT
AGCAGTGGCGCCCGAACAGGGACTTGAAAGCGAAAGGGAAACCAGAGGAGCTCTCTCGACGCAGGACTCG
GCTTGCTGAAGCGCGCACGGCAAGAGGCGAGGGGCGGCGACTGGTGAGTACGCCAAAAATTTTGACTAGC
GGAGGCTAGAAGGAGAGAGATGGGTGCGAGAGCGTCAGTATTAAGCGGGGGAGAATTAGATCGCGATGGG
AAAAAATTCGGTTAAGGCCAGGGGGAAAGAAAAAATATAAATTAAAACATATAGTATGGGCAAGCAGGGA
GCTAGAACGATTCGCAGTTAATCCTGGCCTGTTAGAAACATCAGAAGGCTGTAGACAAATACTGGGACAG
CTACAACCATCCCTTCAGACAGGATCAGAAGAACTTAGATCATTATATAATACAGTAGCAACCCTCTATT
GTGTGCATCAAAGGATAGAGATAAAAGACACCAAGGAAGCTTTAGACAAGATAGAGGAAGAGCAAAACAA
AAGTAAGACCACCGCACAGCAAGCGGCCGGCCGCTGATCTTCAGACCTGGAGGAGGAGATATGAGGGACA
ATTGGAGAAGTGAATTATATAAATATAAAGTAGTAAAAATTGAACCATTAGGAGTAGCACCCACCAAGGC
AAAGAGAAGAGTGGTGCAGAGAGAAAAAAGAGCAGTGGGAATAGGAGCTTTGTTCCTTGGGTTCTTGGGA
GCAGCAGGAAGCACTATGGGCGCAGCGTCAATGACGCTGACGGTACAGGCCAGACAATTATTGTCTGGTA
TAGTGCAGCAGCAGAACAATTTGCTGAGGGCTATTGAGGCGCAACAGCATCTGTTGCAACTCACAGTCTG
GGGCATCAAGCAGCTCCAGGCAAGAATCCTGGCTGTGGAAAGATACCTAAAGGATCAACAGCTCCTGGGG
ATTTGGGGTTGCTCTGGAAAACTCATTTGCACCACTGCTGTGCCTTGGAATGCTAGTTGGAGTAATAAAT
CTCTGGAACAGATTTGGAATCACACGACCTGGATGGAGTGGGACAGAGAAATTAACAATTACACAAGCTT
AATACACTCCTTAATTGAAGAATCGCAAAACCAGCAAGAAAAGAATGAACAAGAATTATTGGAATTAGAT
AAATGGGCAAGTTTGTGGAATTGGTTTAACATAACAAATTGGCTGTGGTATATAAAATTATTCATAATGA
TAGTAGGAGGCTTGGTAGGTTTAAGAATAGTTTTTGCTGTACTTTCTATAGTGAATAGAGTTAGGCAGGG
ATATTCACCATTATCGTTTCAGACCCACCTCCCAACCCCGAGGGGACCCGACAGGCCCGAAGGAATAGAA
GAAGAAGGTGGAGAGAGAGACAGAGACAGATCCATTCGATTAGTGAACGGATCTCGACGGTATCGCCGAA
TTCACAAATGGCAGTATTCATCCACAATTTTAAAAGAAAAGGGGGGATTGGGGGGTACAGTGCAGGGGAA
AGAATAGTAGACATAATAGCAACAGACATACAAACTAAAGAATTACAAAAACAAATTACAAAAATTCAAA
ATTTTCGGGTTTATTACAGGGACAGCAGAGATCCAGTTTGGACTAGTGGAGTTCCGCGTTACATAACTTA
CGGTAAATGGCCCGCCTGGCTGACCGCCCAACGACCCCCGCCCATTGACGTCAATAATGACGTATGTTCC
CATAGTAACGCCAATAGGGACTTTCCATTGACGTCAATGGGTGGAGTATTTACGGTAAACTGCCCACTTG
GCAGTACATCAAGTGTATCATATGCCAAGTACGCCCCCTATTGACGTCAATGACGGTAAATGGCCCGCCT
GGCATTATGCCCAGTACATGACCTTATGGGACTTTCCTACTTGGCAGTACATCTACGTATTAGTCATCGC
TATTACCATGGTGATGCGGTTTTGGCAGTACATCAATGGGCGTGGATAGCGGTTTGACTCACGGGGATTT
CCAAGTCTCCACCCCATTGACGTCAATGGGAGTTTGTTTTGGCACCAAAATCAACGGGACTTTCCAAAAT
GTCGTAACAACTCCGCCCCATTGACGCAAATGGGCGGTAGGCGTGTACGGTGGGAGGTCTATATAAGCAG
AGCTCGTTTAGTGAACCGTCAGATCGCCTGGAGACGCCATCCACGCTGTTTTGACCTCCATAGAAGACAC
CGGCGGCCGATCTGCCACCATGGTGAGCAAGGGCGAGGAGCTGTTCACCGGGGTGGTGCCCATCCTGGTC
GAGCTGGACGGCGACGTAAACGGCCACAAGTTCAGCGTGTCCGGCGAGGGCGAGGGCGATGCCACCTACG
GCAAGCTGACCCTGAAGTTCATCTGCACCACCGGCAAGCTGCCCGTGCCCTGGCCCACCCTCGTGACCAC
CCTGACCTACGGCGTGCAGTGCTTCAGCCGCTACCCCGACCACATGAAGCAGCACGACTTCTTCAAGTCC
GCCATGCCCGAAGGCTACGTCCAGGAGCGCACCATCTTCTTCAAGGACGACGGCAACTACAAGACCCGCG
CCGAGGTGAAGTTCGAGGGCGACACCCTGGTGAACCGCATCGAGCTGAAGGGCATCGACTTCAAGGAGGA
CGGCAACATCCTGGGGCACAAGCTGGAGTACAACTACAACAGCCACAACGTCTATATCATGGCCGACAAG
CAGAAGAACGGCATCAAGGTGAACTTCAAGATCCGCCACAACATCGAGGACGGCAGCGTGCAGCTCGCCG
ACCACTACCAGCAGAACACCCCCATCGGCGACGGCCCCGTGCTGCTGCCCGACAACCACTACCTGAGCAC
CCAGTCCGCCCTGAGCAAAGACCCCAACGAGAAGCGCGATCACATGGTCCTGCTGGAGTTCGTGACCGCC
GCCGGGATCACTCTCGGCATGGACGAGCTGTACAAGGCTCGAGGTTATCAAACAAGTTTGTACAAAAAAG
TTGGCATGGAGGAGACCATCAAAGATCCCCCCACATCAGCTGTCTTGCTGGATCACTGTCATTTCTCTCA
GGTCATCTTTAACAGTGTGGAGAAGTTCTACATCCCTGGAGGGGACGTCACATGTCATTATACCTTCACC
CAGCATTTCATCCCTCGTCGAAAGGATTGGATTGGCATCTTTAGAGTGGGGTGGAAGACAACCCGTGAGT
ATTACACCTTCATGTGGGTTACTTTGCCCATTGACCTAAACAACAAATCAGCTAAACAGCAGGAAGTCCA
ATTCAAAGCTTACTACCTGCCCAAGGATGATGAGTATTACCAGTTCTGCTATGTGGATGAGGATGGTGTG
GTCCGGGGAGCAAGTATTCCTTTCCAATTCCGTCCAGAAAATGAGGAAGACATCCTGGTTGTTACCACTC
AGGGAGAGGTGGAAGAGATTGAGCAGCACAACAAGGAGCTTTGCAAAGAAAACCAGGAGCTGAAGGACAG
CTGTATCAGCCTCCAGAAGCAGAACTCAGACATGCAGGCTGAGCTCCAAAAGAAGCAGGAGGAGCTAGAA
ACCCTACAGAGCATCAATAAGAAGTTGGAACTGAAAGTGAAAGAACAGAAGGACTATTGGGAGACAGAGC
TGCTTCAACTGAAAGAACAAAACCAGAAGATGTCCTCAGAAAATGAGAAGATGGGAATCAGAGTGGATCA
GCTTCAGGCCCAGCTGTCAACTCAAGAGAAAGAAATGGAGAAGCTTGTTCAGGGAGATCAAGATAAGACA
GAGCAGTTAGAGCAGCTGAAAAAGGAAAATGACCACCTCTTTCTCAGTTTAACTGAACAGAGGAAGGACC
AGAAGAAGCTCGAGCAGACAGTGGAGCAAATGAAGCAGAATGAAACTACTGCAATGAAGAAACAACAGGA
ATTAATGGATGAAAACTTTGACCTGTCAAAAAGACTGAGTGAGAACGAAATTATATGTAATGCTCTGCAG
AGACAGAAAGAGAGATTGGAAGGAGAAAATGATCTTTTGAAGAGGGAGAACAGCAGATTGCTCAGTTACA
TGGGTCTGGATTTTAATTCTTTGCCGTATCAAGTACCTACTTCAGATGAAGGAGGCGCAAGACAAAATCC
AGGACTTGCCTATGGAAACCCATATTCTGGTATCCAAGAAAGTTCTTCCCCCAGCCCGCTCTCCATCAAG
AAATGCCCTATCTGCAAAGCAGATGATATTTGTGATCACACCTTGGAGCAACAGCAGATGCAGCCCCTTT
GTTTCAATTGTCCAATTTGTGACAAGATCTTCCCAGCTACAGAGAAGCAGATCTTTGAAGACCACGTGTT
CTGCCACTCTCTCTGCCCAACTTTCTTGTACAAAGTGGTTCGATAACGAATTCTACCGGGTAGGGGAGGC
GCTTTTCCCAAGGCAGTCTGGAGCATGCGCTTTAGCAGCCCCGCTGGGCACTTGGCGCTACACAAGTGGC
CTCTGGCCTCGCACACATTCCACATCCACCGGTAGGCGCCAACCGGCTCCGTTCTTTGGTGGCCCCTTCG
CGCCACCTTCTACTCCTCCCCTAGTCAGGAAGTTCCCCCCCGCCCCGCAGCTCGCGTCGTGCAGGACGTG
ACAAATGGAAGTAGCACGTCTCACTAGTCTCGTGCAGATGGACAGCACCGCTGAGCAATGGAAGCGGGTA
GGCCTTTGGGGCAGCGGCCAATAGCAGCTTTGCTCCTTCGCTTTCTGGGCTCAGAGGCTGGGAAGGGGTG
GGTCCGGGGGCGGGCTCAGGGGCGGGCTCAGGGGCGGGGCGGGCGCCCGAAGGTCCTCCGGAGGCCCGGC
ATTCTGCACGCTTCAAAAGCGCACGTCTGCCGCGCTGTTCTCCTCTTCCTCATCTCCGGGCCTTTCGACC
TGCAGCCCATTAATTAAACCATGGCCAAGCCTTTGTCTCAAGAAGAATCCACCCTCATTGAAAGAGCAAC
GGCTACAATCAACAGCATCCCCATCTCTGAAGACTACAGCGTCGCCAGCGCAGCTCTCTCTAGCGACGGC
CGCATCTTCACTGGTGTCAATGTATATCATTTTACTGGGGGACCTTGTGCAGAACTCGTGGTGCTGGGCA
CTGCTGCTGCTGCGGCAGCTGGCAACCTGACTTGTATCGTCGCGATCGGAAATGAGAACAGGGGCATCTT
GAGCCCCTGCGGACGGTGCCGACAGGTGCTTCTCGATCTGCATCCTGGGATCAAAGCCATAGTGAAGGAC
AGTGATGGACAGCCGACGGCAGTTGGGATTCGTGAATTGCTGCCCTCTGGTTATGTGTGGGAGGGCTAAG
CACTTCGTGGCCGAGGAGCAGGACTGACACTCGACCTCGAAACTTGTTTATTGCAGCTTATAATGGTTAC
AAATAAAGCAATAGCATCACAAATTTCACAAATAAAGCATTTTTTTCACTGCATTCTAGTTGTGGTTTGT
CCAAACTCATCAATGTATCTTATCATGTCTATGCATCGATAGATCCTAATCAACCTCTGGATTACAAAAT
TTGTGAAAGATTGACTGGTATTCTTAACTATGTTGCTCCTTTTACGCTATGTGGATACGCTGCTTTAATG
CCTTTGTATCATGCTATTGCTTCCCGTATGGCTTTCATTTTCTCCTCCTTGTATAAATCCTGGTTGCTGT
CTCTTTATGAGGAGTTGTGGCCCGTTGTCAGGCAACGTGGCGTGGTGTGCACTGTGTTTGCTGACGCAAC
CCCCACTGGTTGGGGCATTGCCACCACCTGTCAGCTCCTTTCCGGGACTTTCGCTTTCCCCCTCCCTATT
GCCACGGCGGAACTCATCGCCGCCTGCCTTGCCCGCTGCTGGACAGGGGCTCGGCTGTTGGGCACTGACA
ATTCCGTGGTGTTGTCGGGGAAATCATCGTCCTTTCCTTGGCTGCTCGCCTGTGTTGCCACCTGGATTCT
GCGCGGGACGTCCTTCTGCTACGTCCCTTCGGCCCTCAATCCAGCGGACCTTCCTTCCCGCGGCCTGCTG
CCGGCTCTGCGGCCTCTTCCGCGTCTTCGCCTTCGCCCTCAGACGAGTCGGATCTCCCTTTGGGCCGCCT
CCCCGCCTGAGATCCTTTAAGACCAATGACTTACAAGGCAGCTGTAGATCTTAGCCACTTTTTAAAAGAA
AAGGGGGGACTGGAAGGGCTAATTCACTCCCAACGAAGACAAGATCTGCTTTTTGCTTGTACTGGGTCTC
TCTGGTTAGACCAGATCTGAGCCTGGGAGCTCTCTGGCTAACTAGGGAACCCACTGCTTAAGCCTCAATA
AAGCTTGCCTTGAGTGCTTCAAGTAGTGTGTGCCCGTCTGTTGTGTGACTCTGGTAACTAGAGATCCCTC
AGACCCTTTTAGTCAGTGTGGAAAATCTCTAGCAGTAGTAGTTCATGTCATCTTATTATTCAGTATTTAT
AACTTGCAAAGAAATGAATATCAGAGAGTGAGAGGCCCGGGTTAATTAAGGAAAGGGCTAGATCATTCTT
GAAGACGAAAGGGCCTCGTGATACGCCTATTTTTATAGGTTAATGTCATGATAATAATGGTTTCTTAGAC
GTCAGGTGGCACTTTTCGGGGAAATGTGCGCGGAACCCCTATTTGTTTATTTTTCTAAATACATTCAAAT
ATGTATCCGCTCATGAGACAATAACCCTGATAAATGCTTCAATAATATTGAAAAAGGAAGAGTATGAGTA
TTCAACATTTCCGTGTCGCCCTTATTCCCTTTTTTGCGGCATTTTGCCTTCCTGTTTTTGCTCACCCAGA
AACGCTGGTGAAAGTAAAAGATGCTGAAGATCAGTTGGGTGCACGAGTGGGTTACATCGAACTGGATCTC
AACAGCGGTAAGATCCTTGAGAGTTTTCGCCCCGAAGAACGTTTTCCAATGATGAGCACTTTTAAAGTTC
TGCTATGTGGCGCGGTATTATCCCGTGTTGACGCCGGGCAAGAGCAACTCGGTCGCCGCATACACTATTC
TCAGAATGACTTGGTTGAGTACTCACCAGTCACAGAAAAGCATCTTACGGATGGCATGACAGTAAGAGAA
TTATGCAGTGCTGCCATAACCATGAGTGATAACACTGCGGCCAACTTACTTCTGACAACGATCGGAGGAC
CGAAGGAGCTAACCGCTTTTTTGCACAACATGGGGGATCATGTAACTCGCCTTGATCGTTGGGAACCGGA
GCTGAATGAAGCCATACCAAACGACGAGCGTGACACCACGATGCCTGTAGCAATGGCAACAACGTTGCGC
AAACTATTAACTGGCGAACTACTTACTCTAGCTTCCCGGCAACAATTAATAGACTGGATGGAGGCGGATA
AAGTTGCAGGACCACTTCTGCGCTCGGCCCTTCCGGCTGGCTGGTTTATTGCTGATAAATCTGGAGCCGG
TGAGCGTGGGTCTCGCGGTATCATTGCAGCACTGGGGCCAGATGGTAAGCCCTCCCGTATCGTAGTTATC
TACACGACGGGGAGTCAGGCAACTATGGATGAACGAAATAGACAGATCGCTGAGATAGGTGCCTCACTGA
TTAAGCATTGGTAACTGTCAGACCAAGTTTACTCATATATACTTTAGATTGATTTAAAACTTCATTTTTA
ATTTAAAAGGATCTAGGTGAAGATCCTTTTTGATAATCTCATGACCAAAATCCCTTAACGTGAGTTTTCG
TTCCACTGAGCGTCAGACCCCGTAGAAAAGATCAAAGGATCTTCTTGAGATCCTTTTTTTCTGCGCGTAA
TCTGCTGCTTGCAAACAAAAAAACCACCGCTACCAGCGGTGGTTTGTTTGCCGGATCAAGAGCTACCAAC
TCTTTTTCCGAAGGTAACTGGCTTCAGCAGAGCGCAGATACCAAATACTGTTCTTCTAGTGTAGCCGTAG
TTAGGCCACCACTTCAAGAACTCTGTAGCACCGCCTACATACCTCGCTCTGCTAATCCTGTTACCAGTGG
CTGCTGCCAGTGGCGATAAGTCGTGTCTTACCGGGTTGGACTCAAGACGATAGTTACCGGATAAGGCGCA
GCGGTCGGGCTGAACGGGGGGTTCGTGCACACAGCCCAGCTTGGAGCGAACGACCTACACCGAACTGAGA
TACCTACAGCGTGAGCTATGAGAAAGCGCCACGCTTCCCGAAGGGAGAAAGGCGGACAGGTATCCGGTAA
GCGGCAGGGTCGGAACAGGAGAGCGCACGAGGGAGCTTCCAGGGGGAAACGCCTGGTATCTTTATAGTCC
TGTCGGGTTTCGCCACCTCTGACTTGAGCGTCGATTTTTGTGATGCTCGTCAGGGGGGCGGAGCCTATGG
AAAAACGCCAGCAACGCGGCCTTTTTACGGTTCCTGGCCTTTTGCTGGCCTTTTGCTCACATGTTCTTTC
CTGCGTTATCCCCTGATTCTGTGGATAACCGTATTACCGCCTTTGAGTGAGCTGATACCGCTCGCCGCAG
CCGAACGACCGAGCGCAGCGAGTCAGTGAGCGAGGAAGCGGAAGAGCGCCCAATACGCAAACCGCCTCTC
CCCGCGCGTTGGCCGATTCATTAATGCAGCAAGCTCATGGCTGACTAATTTTTTTTATTTATGCAGAGGC
CGAGGCCGCCTCGGCCTCTGAGCTATTCCAGAAGTAGTGAGGAGGCTTTTTTGGAGGCCTAGGCTTTTGC
AAAAAGCTCCCCGTGGCACGACAGGTTTCCCGACTGGAAAGCGGGCAGTGAGCGCAACGCAATTAATGTG
AGTTAGCTCACTCATTAGGCACCCCAGGCTTTACACTTTATGCTTCCGGCTCGTATGTTGTGTGGAATTG
TGAGCGGATAACAATTTCACACAGGAAACAGCTATGACATGATTACGAATTTCACAAATAAAGCATTTTT
TTCACTGCATTCTAGTTGTGGTTTGTCCAAACTCATCAATGTATCTTATCATGTCTGGATCAACTGGATA
ACTCAAGCTAACCAAAATCATCCCAAACTTCCCACCCCATACCCTATTACCACTGCCAATTACCTGTGGT
TTCATTTACTCTAAACCTGTGATTCCTCTGAATTATTTTCATTTTAAAGAAATTGTATTTGTTAAATATG
TACTACAAACTTAGTAGT
